Addgene plasmid #197570: pAcBac1-Mb-sfGFP 150TAG
Purpose: Expression of sfGFP 150TAG with Methanosarcina barkeri (Mb) Pyl-tRNA for the encoding of non-canonical amino acids at TAG codons in HEK293 cells
Depositing lab: Ryan Mehl. Depositing organization: Oregon State University. Publication: Generating Efficient Methanomethylophilus alvus Pyrrolysyl-tRNA Synthetases for Structurally Diverse Non-Canonical Amino Acids. Avila-Crump S, Hemshorn ML, Jones CM, Mbengi L, Meyer K, Griffis JA, Jana S, Petrina GE, Pagar VV, Karplus PA, Petersson EJ, Perona JJ, Mehl RA, Cooley RB. ACS Chem Biol. 2022 Dec 16;17(12):3458-3469. doi: 10.1021/acschembio.2c00639. Epub 2022 Nov 16. PubMed 36383641.
Backbone
  Vector backbone: pAcBac1
  Backbone size w/o insert (bp): 9000
  Total vector size (bp): 9795
  Vector type: Mammalian Expression
  Selectable markers: Gentamicin
Growth in bacteria
  Bacterial resistance: Ampicillin, 100 μg/mL
  Growth temperature: 30°C
  Growth strain: NEB Stable
  Copy number: High Copy
Gene/Insert 1
  Gene/Insert name: sfGFP 150TAG
  Insert size (bp): 786
  Mutation: N150TAG
  Promoter: CMV
  Tag / fusion protein: V5-His6 (C terminal on insert)
  Cloning method: Restriction Enzyme; 5′ cloning site NheI (not destroyed); 3′ cloning site EcoRI (not destroyed)
  Sequencing primers: 5′ cgcaaatgggcggtaggcgtg
Gene/Insert 2
  Gene/Insert name: Pyl-tRNA (4 copies)
  Species: Methanosarcina barkeri / Desulfitobacterium hafniens
  Insert size (bp): 69
  Promoter: U6/H1
  Cloning method: Gateway Cloning
  Sequencing primers: 5′ gtagccgaagatgacggtttgtc
Terms and licenses: Academic/Nonprofit Terms; Industry Terms: Not Available to Industry
How to cite: pAcBac1-Mb-sfGFP 150TAG was a gift from Ryan Mehl (Addgene plasmid # 197570 ; http://n2t.net/addgene:197570 ; RRID:Addgene_197570)
