[The description below was written by a language model from this plasmid's Addgene catalogue record and pLannotate feature annotations shown in this document.]
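Description:
pAcBac1-Mb-sfGFP 150TAG is a mammalian expression plasmid of about 9.8 kb built on the pAcBac1 backbone, a baculovirus transfer-type vector. It is propagated in E. coli through a high-copy ColE1/pUC origin with ampicillin resistance, and it also carries an f1 origin. The functional cargo lies between the Tn7L and Tn7R ends of a mini-Tn7 element, together with a gentamicin acetyltransferase gene. This arrangement would allow transposition into a bacmid. The same region contains a VSV-G coding sequence behind the baculovirus polyhedrin promoter with an SV40 polyadenylation signal, an arrangement typical of pseudotyped baculovirus used to transduce mammalian cells. The record itself describes use only in HEK293 cells.

The reporter is superfolder GFP in which codon N150 is replaced by an amber TAG stop. The annotation tool labels this coding sequence as the closely related oxGFP. According to the catalogue entry it carries a C-terminal V5-His6 tag, which the feature table does not annotate separately. It is driven by the CMV enhancer and promoter and followed by a WPRE and the bGH polyadenylation signal, which support transcript stability and processing. Flanking this unit are two pairs of tRNA cassettes in opposite orientations, giving four copies of Pyl-tRNA. Each is transcribed by an RNA polymerase III promoter, alternating U6 and H1. The species field lists Methanosarcina barkeri and Desulfitobacterium hafniense.

No pyrrolysyl-tRNA synthetase appears in the record, so a matching synthetase presumably must be supplied separately. Full-length fluorescent sfGFP is produced only when the amber codon is suppressed with a non-canonical amino acid, so fluorescence reports the efficiency of incorporation at TAG codons.
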