Features (pLannotate 1.2.2; 32 found; start..end, strand, type, name):
     83..248     +  mobile_element Tn7L: mini-Tn7 element (left end of the Tn7 transposon) Tn7
    267..335     -  ncRNA          tRNA: Accession: RF00005 - tRNA
    341..435     -  promoter       H1-2O2 promoter: doxycycline-inducible variant of the human H1 RNA promoter (Henriksen et al., 2007)
    442..510     -  ncRNA          tRNA: Accession: RF00005 - tRNA
    520..760     -  promoter       U6 promoter: RNA polymerase III promoter for human U6 snRNA
    793..927     -  polyA_signal   SV40 poly(A) signal: SV40 polyadenylation signal
    950..1033    -  CDS            large T antigen (fragment): large T antigen from SV40 (simian virus 40)
   1075..2608    -  CDS            VSV-G (fragment) (sequence partly withheld): vesicular stomatitis virus G glycoprotein Indiana strain
   2667..2758    -  promoter       polyhedrin promoter: polh from Autographa californica; promoter for the baculovirus polyhedrin gene
   2853..3232    +  enhancer       CMV enhancer: human cytomegalovirus immediate early enhancer
   3233..3436    +  promoter       CMV promoter: human cytomegalovirus (CMV) immediate early promoter
   3432..3465    +  LTR            5' LTR (truncated) (fragment): truncated 5' long terminal repeat (LTR) from HIV-1
   3481..3499    +  promoter       T7 promoter: promoter for bacteriophage T7 RNA polymerase
   3528..4244    +  CDS            oxGFP: oxGFP is a basic (constitutively fluorescent) green fluorescent protein published in 2015, derived from Aequorea victoria.
   4336..4924    +  misc_feature   WPRE: woodchuck hepatitis virus posttranscriptional regulatory element
   4979..5203    +  polyA_signal   bGH poly(A) signal: bovine growth hormone polyadenylation signal
   5207..5225    +  promoter       SV40 promoter (fragment): SV40 enhancer and early promoter
   5240..5480    +  promoter       U6 promoter: RNA polymerase III promoter for human U6 snRNA
   5488..5556    +  ncRNA          tRNA: Accession: RF00005 - tRNA
   5565..5659    +  promoter       H1-2O2 promoter: doxycycline-inducible variant of the human H1 RNA promoter (Henriksen et al., 2007)
   5663..5731    +  ncRNA          tRNA: Accession: RF00005 - tRNA
   5765..5792    +  rep_origin     f1 ori (fragment): f1 bacteriophage origin of replication; arrow indicates direction of (+) strand synthesis
   5812..6171    +  CDS            YPR2_ECOLX (fragment): Protein predicted: Swiss-Prot protein existence level 4. From Escherichia coli.
   6149..6177    +  promoter       Pc promoter: intI1 (promoter lies within the coding sequence); class 1 integron promoter
   6366..6899    +  CDS            GmR: gentamycin acetyltransferase; aacC1; confers resistance to gentamycin
   6966..7190    +  mobile_element Tn7R: mini-Tn7 element (right end of the Tn7 transposon) Tn7
   7258..7309    +  misc_feature   bom (fragment): basis of mobility region from pBR322
   7495..8083    -  rep_origin     ori: high-copy-number ColE1/pMB1/pBR322/pUC origin of replication
   8254..9114    -  CDS            AmpR: β-lactamase; bla; confers resistance to ampicillin, carbenicillin, and related antibiotics
   9115..9219    -  promoter       AmpR promoter: bla
   9245..9699    -  rep_origin     f1 ori (sequence partly withheld): f1 bacteriophage origin of replication; arrow indicates direction of (+) strand synthesis
   9704..9720    -  CDS            lacZα (fragment): LacZα fragment of β-galactosidase; lacZ fragment
>Addgene plasmid #197570 | pAcBac1-Mb-sfGFP 150TAG | addgene full sequence | sequence record 389664 | Addgene NGS Result
AAAGTAGCCGAAGATGACGGTTTGTCACATGGAGTTGGCAGGATGTTTGATTAAAAACATAACAGGAAGA
AAAATGCCCCGCTGTGGGCGGACAAAATAGTTGGGAACTGGGAGGGGTGGAAATGGAGTTTTTAAGGATT
ATTTAGGGAAGAGTGACAAAATAGATGGGAACTGGGTGTAGCGTCGTAAGCTAATACGAAAATTAAAAAT
GACAAAATAGTTTGGAACTAGATTTCACTTATCTGGTTCGGATCTCCTAGCAAAAAACGGGGGGTGCGGG
AGTTTCACCCGCCTGCACGGATTTAGAGTCCGTGTGATCTATTCGATCCACCCCCCGGTGTCTCTATCAC
TGATAGGGAACTTATAAGTCTCTATCACTGATAGGGATTTCACGTTTATGGTGATTTCCCAGAACACATA
GCGACATGCAAATATTAAAAAACGGAAACCCCGGGAATCTAACCCGGCTGAACGGATTTAGAGTCCGTTC
GATCTACATGATCAGGTTTCCGGTGTTTCGTCCTTTCCACAAGATATATAAAGCCAAGAAATCGAAATAC
TTTCAAGTTACGGTAAGCATATGATAGTCCATTTTAAAACATAATTTTAAAACTGCAAACTACCCAAGAA
ATTATTACTTTCTACGTCACGTATTTTGTACTAATATCTTTGTGTTTACAGTCAAATTAATTCTAATTAT
CTCTCTAACAGCCTTGTATCGTATATGCAAATATGAAGGAATCATGGGAAATAGGCCCTCTTCCTGCCCG
ACCTAGGCTCAAGCAGTGATCAGATCCAGACATGATAAGATACATTGATGAGTTTGGACAAACCACAACT
AGAATGCAGTGAAAAAAATGCTTTATTTGTGAAATTTGTGATGCTATTGCTTTATTTGTAACCATTATAA
GCTGCAATAAACAAGTTAACAACAACAATTGCATTCATTTTATGTTTCAGGTTCAGGGGGAGGTGTGGGA
GGTTTTTTAAAGCAAGTAAAACCTCTACAAATGTGGTATGGCTGATTATGATCCTCTAGTACTTCTCGAC
AAGCTTGGCCGGCCTGGCCTTATCACTTTCCAAGTCGGTTCATCTCTATGTCTGTATAAATCTGTCTTTT
CTTGGTGTGCTTTAATTTAATGCAAAGATGGATACCAACTCGGAGAACCAAGAATAGTCCAATGATTAAC
CCTATGATAAAGAAAAAAGAGGCAATAGAGCTTTTCCAACTACTGAACCAACCTTCTACAAGCTCGATTG
GATT
[1296 nt withheld, positions 1265-2560]
GCAATTCACCCCAATGAATAAAAAGGCTAAGTACAAAAGGCACTTCATGGTGGCGGTTTTTTAGGAGTTC
GCGCCCGATGGTGGGACGGTATGAATAATCCGGAATATTTATAGGTTTTTTTATTACAAAACTGTTACGA
AAACAGTAAAATACTTATTTATTTGCGAGATGGTTATCATTTTAATTATCTCCATGATCTATTAATATTC
CGGAGTATACGGACCGCGGCCGCAAATACCTGCAGGATCCGTTTTGCGCTGCTTCGCGATGTACGGGCCA
GATATACGCGTTGACATTGATTATTGACTAGTTATTAATAGTAATCAATTACGGGGTCATTAGTTCATAG
CCCATATATGGAGTTCCGCGTTACATAACTTACGGTAAATGGCCCGCCTGGCTGACCGCCCAACGACCCC
CGCCCATTGACGTCAATAATGACGTATGTTCCCATAGTAACGCCAATAGGGACTTTCCATTGACGTCAAT
GGGTGGAGTATTTACGGTAAACTGCCCACTTGGCAGTACATCAAGTGTATCATATGCCAAGTACGCCCCC
TATTGACGTCAATGACGGTAAATGGCCCGCCTGGCATTATGCCCAGTACATGACCTTATGGGACTTTCCT
ACTTGGCAGTACATCTACGTATTAGTCATCGCTATTACCATGGTGATGCGGTTTTGGCAGTACATCAATG
GGCGTGGATAGCGGTTTGACTCACGGGGATTTCCAAGTCTCCACCCCATTGACGTCAATGGGAGTTTGTT
TTGGCACCAAAATCAACGGGACTTTCCAAAATGTCGTAACAACTCCGCCCCATTGACGCAAATGGGCGGT
AGGCGTGTACGGTGGGAGGTCTATATAAGCAGAGCTCTCTGGCTAACTAGAGAACCCACTGCTTACTGGC
TTATCGAAATTAATACGACTCACTATAGGGAGACCCAAGCTGGCTAGCGCCGCCACCATGGTTTCTAAAG
GTGAAGAACTTTTTACTGGCGTTGTGCCGATTCTGGTGGAACTGGATGGTGATGTGAATGGCCATAAATT
TAGCGTTCGTGGCGAAGGCGAAGGTGATGCGACCAACGGTAAACTGACCCTGAAATTTATTTGCACCACC
GGTAAACTGCCGGTTCCGTGGCCGACCCTGGTGACCACCCTGACCTATGGCGTTCAGTGCTTTAGCCGCT
ATCCGGATCATATGAAACGCCATGATTTCTTTAAAAGCGCGATGCCGGAAGGCTATGTGCAGGAACGTAC
CATTAGCTTCAAAGATGATGGCACCTATAAAACCCGTGCGGAAGTTAAATTTGAAGGCGATACCCTGGTG
AACCGCATTGAACTGAAAGGTATTGATTTTAAAGAAGATGGCAACATTCTGGGTCATAAACTGGAATATA
ATTTCAACAGCCATTAGGTGTATATTACCGCCGATAAACAGAAAAATGGCATCAAAGCGAACTTTAAAAT
CCGTCACAACGTGGAAGATGGTAGCGTGCAGCTGGCGGATCATTATCAGCAGAATACCCCGATTGGTGAT
GGCCCGGTGCTGCTGCCGGATAATCATTATCTGAGCACCCAGAGCGTTCTGAGCAAAGATCCGAATGAAA
AACGTGATCATATGGTGCTGCTGGAATTTGTTACCGCCGCGGGCATTACCCACGGTATGGATGAACTTTA
TAAAGGTTCTGGAAAGCCGATTCCAAATCCCCTGTTGGGACTGGATTCTACTCATCACCACCATCACCAC
TAAGAATTCAACGCGTTAAGTCGACAATCAACCTCTGGATTACAAAATTTGTGAAAGATTGACTGGTATT
CTTAACTATGTTGCTCCTTTTACGCTATGTGGATACGCTGCTTTAATGCCTTTGTATCATGCTATTGCTT
CCCGTATGGCTTTCATTTTCTCCTCCTTGTATAAATCCTGGTTGCTGTCTCTTTATGAGGAGTTGTGGCC
CGTTGTCAGGCAACGTGGCGTGGTGTGCACTGTGTTTGCTGACGCAACCCCCACTGGTTGGGGCATTGCC
ACCACCTGTCAGCTCCTTTCCGGGACTTTCGCTTTCCCCCTCCCTATTGCCACGGCGGAACTCATCGCCG
CCTGCCTTGCCCGCTGCTGGACAGGGGCTCGGCTGTTGGGCACTGACAATTCCGTGGTGTTGTCGGGGAA
ATCATCGTCCTTTCCTTGGCTGCTCGCCTGTGTTGCCACCTGGATTCTGCGCGGGACGTCCTTCTGCTAC
GTCCCTTCGGCCCTCAATCCAGCGGACCTTCCTTCCCGCGGCCTGCTGCCGGCTCTGCGGCCTCTTCCGC
GTCTTCGCCTTCGCCCTCAGACGAGTCGGATCTCCCTTTGGGCCGCCTCCCCGCGTCGACTTTAACTCGA
GTCTAGAGGGCCCGTTTAAACCCGCTGATCAGCCTCGACTGTGCCTTCTAGTTGCCAGCCATCTGTTGTT
TGCCCCTCCCCCGTGCCTTCCTTGACCCTGGAAGGTGCCACTCCCACTGTCCTTTCCTAATAAAATGAGG
AAATTGCATCGCATTGTCTGAGTAGGTGTCATTCTATTCTGGGGGGTGGGGTGGGGCAGGACAGCAAGGG
GGAGGATTGGGAAGACAATAGCAGGCATGCTGGGGATGCGGTGGGCTCTATGGCTTCTGAGGCGGAAAGA
ACCAGATCTCGGGCAGGAAGAGGGCCTATTTCCCATGATTCCTTCATATTTGCATATACGATACAAGGCT
GTTAGAGAGATAATTAGAATTAATTTGACTGTAAACACAAAGATATTAGTACAAAATACGTGACGTAGAA
AGTAATAATTTCTTGGGTAGTTTGCAGTTTTAAAATTATGTTTTAAAATGGACTATCATATGCTTACCGT
AACTTGAAAGTATTTCGATTTCTTGGCTTTATATATCTTGTGGAAAGGACGAAACACCGGAAACCTGATC
ATGTAGATCGAACGGACTCTAAATCCGTTCAGCCGGGTTAGATTCCCGGGGTTTCCGTTTTTTAATATTT
GCATGTCGCTATGTGTTCTGGGAAATCACCATAAACGTGAAATCCCTATCAGTGATAGAGACTTATAAGT
TCCCTATCAGTGATAGAGACACCGGGGGGTGGATCGAATAGATCACACGGACTCTAAATCCGTGCAGGCG
GGTGAAACTCCCGCACCCCCCGTTTTTTCAGCTGGGGCTCTAGGGGGTATCCCCACGCGCCCTGTAGCGG
CGCATTAAGCGCAAGCCCTGCCATAGCCACTACGGGTACGTAGCCAACCACTAGAACTATAGCTAGAGTC
CTGGGCGAACAAACGATGCTCGCCTTCCAGAAAACCGAGGATGCGAACCACTTCATCCGGGGTCAGCACC
ACCGGCAAGCGCCGCGACGGCCGAGGTCTACCGATCTCCTGAAGCAAGGGCAGATCCGTGCACAGCACCT
TGCCGTAGAAGAACAGCAAGGCCGCCAATGCCTGACGATGCGTGGAGACCGAAACCTTGCGCTCGTTCGC
CAGCCAGGACAGAAATGCCTCGACTTCGCTGCTGCCCAAGGTTGCCGGGTGACGCACACCGTGGAAACGG
ATGAAGGCACGAACCCAGTTGACATAAGCCTGTTCGGTTCGTAAACTGTAATGCAAGTAGCGTATGCGCT
CACGCAACTGGTCCAGAACCTTGACCGAACGCAGCGGTGGTAACGGCGCAGTGGCGGTTTTCATGGCTTG
TTATGACTGTTTTTTTGTACAGTCTATGCCTCGGGCATCCAAGCAGCAAGCGCGTTACGCCGTGGGTCGA
TGTTTGATGTTATGGAGCAGCAACGATGTTACGCAGCAGCAACGATGTTACGCAGCAGGGCAGTCGCCCT
AAAACAAAGTTAGGTGGCTCAAGTATGGGCATCATTCGCACATGTAGGCTCGGCCCTGACCAAGTCAAAT
CCATGCGGGCTGCTCTTGATCTTTTCGGTCGTGAGTTCGGAGACGTAGCCACCTACTCCCAACATCAGCC
GGACTCCGATTACCTCGGGAACTTGCTCCGTAGTAAGACATTCATCGCGCTTGCTGCCTTCGACCAAGAA
GCGGTTGTTGGCGCTCTCGCGGCTTACGTTCTGCCCAAGTTTGAGCAGCCGCGTAGTGAGATCTATATCT
ATGATCTCGCAGTCTCCGGCGAGCACCGGAGGCAGGGCATTGCCACCGCGCTCATCAATCTCCTCAAGCA
TGAGGCCAACGCGCTTGGTGCTTATGTGATCTACGTGCAAGCAGATTACGGTGACGATCCCGCAGTGGCT
CTCTATACAAAGTTGGGCATACGGGAAGAAGTGATGCACTTTGATATCGACCCAAGTACCGCCACCTAAC
AATTCGTTCAAGCCGAGATCGGCTTCCCGGCCGCGGAGTTGTTCGGTAAATTGTCACAACGCCGCGAATA
TAGTCTTTACCATGCCCTTGGCCACGCCCCTCTTTAATACGACGGGCAATTTGCACTTCAGAAAATGAAG
AGTTTGCTTTAGCCATAACAAAAGTCCAGTATGCTTTTTCACAGCATAACTGGACTGATTTCAGTTTACA
ACTATTCTGTCTAGTTTAAGACTTTATTGTCATAGTTTAGATCTATTTTGTTCAGTTTAAGACTTTATTG
TCCGCCCACACCCGCTTACGCAGGGCATCCATTTATTACTCAACCGTAACCGATTTTGCCAGGTTACGCG
GCTGGTCTATGCGGTGTGAAATACCGCACAGATGCGTAAGGAGAAAATACCGCATCAGGCGCTCTTCCGC
TTCCTCGCTCACTGACTCGCTGCGCTCGGTCGTTCGGCTGCGGCGAGCGGTATCAGCTCACTCAAAGGCG
GTAATACGGTTATCCACAGAATCAGGGGATAACGCAGGAAAGAACATGTGAGCAAAAGGCCAGCAAAAGG
CCAGGAACCGTAAAAAGGCCGCGTTGCTGGCGTTTTTCCATAGGCTCCGCCCCCCTGACGAGCATCACAA
AAATCGACGCTCAAGTCAGAGGTGGCGAAACCCGACAGGACTATAAAGATACCAGGCGTTTCCCCCTGGA
AGCTCCCTCGTGCGCTCTCCTGTTCCGACCCTGCCGCTTACCGGATACCTGTCCGCCTTTCTCCCTTCGG
GAAGCGTGGCGCTTTCTCATAGCTCACGCTGTAGGTATCTCAGTTCGGTGTAGGTCGTTCGCTCCAAGCT
GGGCTGTGTGCACGAACCCCCCGTTCAGCCCGACCGCTGCGCCTTATCCGGTAACTATCGTCTTGAGTCC
AACCCGGTAAGACACGACTTATCGCCACTGGCAGCAGCCACTGGTAACAGGATTAGCAGAGCGAGGTATG
TAGGCGGTGCTACAGAGTTCTTGAAGTGGTGGCCTAACTACGGCTACACTAGAAGAACAGTATTTGGTAT
CTGCGCTCTGCTGAAGCCAGTTACCTTCGGAAAAAGAGTTGGTAGCTCTTGATCCGGCAAACAAACCACC
GCTGGTAGCGGTGGTTTTTTTGTTTGCAAGCAGCAGATTACGCGCAGAAAAAAAGGATCTCAAGAAGATC
CTTTGATCTTTTCTACGGGGTCTGACGCTCAGTGGAACGAAAACTCACGTTAAGGGATTTTGGTCATGAG
ATTATCAAAAAGGATCTTCACCTAGATCCTTTTAAATTAAAAATGAAGTTTTAAATCAATCTAAAGTATA
TATGAGTAAACTTGGTCTGACAGTTACCAATGCTTAATCAGTGAGGCACCTATCTCAGCGATCTGTCTAT
TTCGTTCATCCATAGTTGCCTGACTCCCCGTCGTGTAGATAACTACGATACGGGAGGGCTTACCATCTGG
CCCCAGTGCTGCAATGATACCGCGAGACCCACGCTCACCGGCTCCAGATTTATCAGCAATAAACCAGCCA
GCCGGAAGGGCCGAGCGCAGAAGTGGTCCTGCAACTTTATCCGCCTCCATCCAGTCTATTAATTGTTGCC
GGGAAGCTAGAGTAAGTAGTTCGCCAGTTAATAGTTTGCGCAACGTTGTTGCCATTGCTACAGGCATCGT
GGTGTCACGCTCGTCGTTTGGTATGGCTTCATTCAGCTCCGGTTCCCAACGATCAAGGCGAGTTACATGA
TCCCCCATGTTGTGCAAAAAAGCGGTTAGCTCCTTCGGTCCTCCGATCGTTGTCAGAAGTAAGTTGGCCG
CAGTGTTATCACTCATGGTTATGGCAGCACTGCATAATTCTCTTACTGTCATGCCATCCGTAAGATGCTT
TTCTGTGACTGGTGAGTACTCAACCAAGTCATTCTGAGAATAGTGTATGCGGCGACCGAGTTGCTCTTGC
CCGGCGTCAATACGGGATAATACCGCGCCACATAGCAGAACTTTAAAAGTGCTCATCATTGGAAAACGTT
CTTCGGGGCGAAAACTCTCAAGGATCTTACCGCTGTTGAGATCCAGTTCGATGTAACCCACTCGTGCACC
CAACTGATCTTCAGCATCTTTTACTTTCACCAGCGTTTCTGGGTGAGCAAAAACAGGAAGGCAAAATGCC
GCAAAAAAGGGAATAAGGGCGACACGGAAATGTTGAATACTCATACTCTTCCTTTTTCAATATTATTGAA
GCATTTATCAGGGTTATTGTCTCATGAGCGGATACATATTTGAATGTATTTAGAAAAATAAACAAATAGG
GGTTCCGCGCACATTTCCCCGAAAAGTGCCACCTAAATTGTAAGCGTTAATATTTTGTTAAAATTCGCGT
TAAATTTTTGTTAAATCAGCTCATTTTTTAACCAATAGGCCGAAATCGGCAAAATCCCTTATAAATCAAA
AGAATAGACCGAGATAGGGT
[37 nt withheld, positions 9371-9407]
AAGAACGTGGACTCCAACGTCAAAGG
[49 nt withheld, positions 9434-9482]
T
[91 nt withheld, positions 9484-9574]
G
[124 nt withheld, positions 9576-9699]
CCCATTCGCCATTCAGGCTGCAAATAAGCGTTGATATTCAGTCAATTACAAACATTAATAACGAAGAGAT
GACAGAAAAATTTTCATTCTGTGACAGAGAA
